Addgene plasmid #207713: qTAG-C-miRFP670nano3-Blast
Purpose: (Empty Backbone) Empty C-terminus donor cassette. Integrate homology arms to target the C-terminus insertion of a miRFP670nano3-2A-Blast cassette
Depositing lab: Laurence Pelletier. Depositing organization: Sinai Health System. Publication: qTAG: an adaptable plasmid scaffold for CRISPR-based endogenous tagging. Philip R, Sharma A, Matellan L, Erpf AC, Hsu WH, Tkach JM, Wyatt HDM, Pelletier L. EMBO J. 2024 Dec 12. doi: 10.1038/s44318-024-00337-5. PubMed 39668248.
Backbone
  Vector backbone: pUC19
  Backbone manufacturer: Invitrogen
  Backbone size (bp): 2686
  Vector type: Mammalian Expression, CRISPR ; Donor Cassette
  Selectable markers: Blasticidin
Growth in bacteria
  Bacterial resistance: Ampicillin, 100 μg/mL
  Growth temperature: 37°C
  Growth strain: DH5alpha
  Copy number: High Copy
Gene/Insert
  Gene/Insert name: None
Terms and licenses: Academic/Nonprofit Terms; Industry Terms: Not Available to Industry
Depositor comments: Please visit https://www.biorxiv.org/content/10.1101/2023.11.01.565029v3 for bioRxiv preprint.
How to cite: qTAG-C-miRFP670nano3-Blast was a gift from Laurence Pelletier (Addgene plasmid # 207713 ; http://n2t.net/addgene:207713 ; RRID:Addgene_207713)
