[The description below was written by a language model from this plasmid's Addgene catalogue record and pLannotate feature annotations shown in this document.]
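Description:
qTAG-C-miRFP670nano3-Blast is an empty donor-cassette plasmid from the qTAG scaffold series, built on pUC19 and intended as a homology-directed repair template for CRISPR-based endogenous tagging in mammalian cells. It is propagated in E. coli as a high-copy plasmid through the ColE1/pUC origin and selected with ampicillin via the β-lactamase gene and its native promoter. Remnants of the pUC19 lac region (lacZα fragment, lac promoter, operator and CAP site) flank the cassette. The sequenced record is about 3.8 kb.

The payload is a promoterless tagging module designed for insertion at the C-terminus of a target gene. It begins with the near-infrared fluorescent protein miRFP670nano3, which the automated annotation labels as the parental miRFP670nano, a small biliverdin-dependent fluorophore. This is followed by a blasticidin S deaminase (BSD) coding sequence. According to the catalogue entry the two are joined by a 2A peptide, although that element is not called in the feature table. No homology arms are present, so the user must clone arms matching the locus of interest on either side of the cassette. After in-frame integration, the endogenous promoter would drive the tagged protein, and the 2A-linked resistance marker would be co-translated as a separate polypeptide. Blasticidin can therefore be used to enrich for correctly edited cells. The BSD region is bracketed by lox71 and lox66, mutant loxP sites in the same orientation. This arrangement should allow Cre-mediated excision of the selection marker after enrichment, leaving the fluorescent tag at the locus, although the record does not state this purpose explicitly.
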