Features (pLannotate 1.2.2; 14 found; start..end, strand, type, name):
    137..236     +  misc_feature   bom (fragment): basis of mobility region from pBR322
    242..399     -  CDS            lacZα (fragment): LacZα fragment of β-galactosidase; lacZ fragment
    444..884     +  CDS            miRFP670nano: miRFP670nano is a basic (constitutively fluorescent) near ir fluorescent protein published in 2019, derived from Nostoc punctiforme. It has very low acid sensitivity. It requires the cofactor biliverdin for fluorescence.
    963..996     +  protein_bind   lox71: Left element (LE) mutant of loxP (Araki et al., 2010). Cre-mediated recombination occurs in the 8-bp core sequence (GCATACAT). Cre recombinase
   1071..1466    +  CDS            BSD: blasticidin S deaminase; Aspergillus terreus BSD; confers resistance to blasticidin
   1473..1506    +  protein_bind   lox66: Right element (RE) mutant of loxP (Araki et al., 2010). Cre-mediated recombination occurs in the 8-bp core sequence (GCATACAT). Cre recombinase
   1575..1591    -  protein_bind   lac operator: The lac repressor binds to the lac operator to inhibit transcription in E. coli. This inhibition can be relieved by adding lactose or isopropyl-β-D-thiogalactopyranoside (IPTG). lac repressor encoded by lacI
   1599..1629    -  promoter       lac promoter: promoter for the E. coli lac operon
   1644..1665    -  protein_bind   CAP binding site: CAP binding activates transcription in the presence of cAMP. E. coli catabolite activator protein
   1678..1770    -  CDS            lacI (fragment): lac repressor; lacI; The lac repressor binds to the lac operator to inhibit transcription in E. coli. This inhibition can be relieved by adding lactose or isopropyl-β-D-thiogalactopyranoside (IPTG).
   1953..2541    -  rep_origin     ori: high-copy-number ColE1/pMB1/pBR322/pUC origin of replication
   2712..3572    -  CDS            AmpR: β-lactamase; bla; confers resistance to ampicillin, carbenicillin, and related antibiotics
   3573..3677    -  promoter       AmpR promoter: bla
   3772..35      +  CDS            rop (fragment) (across the origin): Rop protein, which maintains plasmids at low copy number; rop
>Addgene plasmid #207713 | qTAG-C-miRFP670nano3-Blast | addgene full sequence | sequence record 413770 | Addgene NGS Result
TCGCGCGTTTCGGTGATGACGGTGAAAACCTCTGACACATGCAGCTCCCGGAGACGGTCACAGCTTGTCT
GTAAGCGGATGCCGGGAGCAGACAAGCCCGTCAGGGCGCGTCAGCGGGTGTTGGCGGGTGTCGGGGCTGG
CTTAACTATGCGGCATCAGAGCAGATTGTACTGAGAGTGCACCATATGCGGTGTGAAATACCGCACAGAT
GCGTAAGGAGAAAATACCGCATCAGGCGCCATTCGCCATTCAGGCTGCGCAACTGTTGGGAAGGGCGATC
GGTGCGGGCCTCTTCGCTATTACGCCAGCTGGCGAAAGGGGGATGTGCTGCAAGGCGATTAAGTTGGGTA
ACGCCAGGGTTTTCCCAGTCACGACGTTGTAAAACGACGGCCAGTGAATTCGGAGGAAGCGGAGGATCTG
GCGGTACCGGTGGAGGCGGATCTATGGCAAACCTGGACAAGATGCTGAACACCACCGTGACCGAGGTGCG
CAAGTTCCTGCAAGCAGACAGAGTGTGCGTGTTCAAGTTCGAGGAAGATTACTCCGGCACCGTCAGCCAC
GAAGCCGTGGACGACAGATGGATTAGCATCCTGAAAACCCAGGTGCAGGACAGATACTTCATGGAAACCA
GAGGCGAGGAATACGTCCACGGCAGATACCAGGCCATCGCCGACATCTACACAGCCAATCTGGTCGAGTG
CTACAGAGACCTGCTGATCGAGTTTCAGGTGCGGGCCATTCTGGCTGTCCCCATCCTGCAAGGCAAGAAG
CTGTGGGGCCTGCTGGTGGCCCACCAACTGGCCGGCCCTCGGGAGTGGCAGACCTGGGAAATCGACTTCC
TGAAACAGCAAGCCGTGGTGATGGGCATCGCCATCCAGCAGAGCGGAGGTGGCGGTTCCGGCAAGCCCAT
CCCCAACCCCCTGCTGGGCCTGGACAGCACCGGAGGTGGCGGATCAACGCGTTACCGTTCGTATAGCATA
CATTATACGAAGTTATCTGGATCCGGAGCTACTAACTTCAGCCTGCTGAAGCAGGCCGGAGACGTGGAGG
AGAACCCTGGACCTTCTAGAATGGCCAAGCCTTTGTCTCAAGAAGAATCCACCCTCATTGAAAGAGCAAC
GGCTACAATCAACAGCATCCCCATCTCTGAAGACTACAGCGTCGCCAGCGCAGCTCTCTCTAGCGACGGC
CGCATCTTCACTGGTGTCAATGTATATCATTTTACTGGGGGACCTTGTGCAGAACTCGTGGTGCTGGGCA
CTGCTGCTGCTGCGGCAGCTGGCAACCTGACTTGTATCGTCGCGATCGGAAATGAGAACAGGGGCATCTT
GAGCCCCTGCGGACGGTGCCGACAGGTGCTTCTCGATCTGCATCCTGGGATCAAAGCCATAGTGAAGGAC
AGTGATGGACAGCCGACGGCAGTTGGGATTCGTGAATTGCTGCCCTCTGGTTATGTGTGGGAGGGCCCCG
GGATAACTTCGTATAGCATACATTATACGAACGGTAGCCTCGAGACCGGTAAGAGCAAGTGAAAGCTTGG
CGTAATCATGGTCATAGCTGTTTCCTGTGTGAAATTGTTATCCGCTCACAATTCCACACAACATACGAGC
CGGAAGCATAAAGTGTAAAGCCTGGGGTGCCTAATGAGTGAGCTAACTCACATTAATTGCGTTGCGCTCA
CTGCCCGCTTTCCAGTCGGGAAACCTGTCGTGCCAGCTGCATTAATGAATCGGCCAACGCGCGGGGAGAG
GCGGTTTGCGTATTGGGCGCTCTTCCGCTTCCTCGCTCACTGACTCGCTGCGCTCGGTCGTTCGGCTGCG
GCGAGCGGTATCAGCTCACTCAAAGGCGGTAATACGGTTATCCACAGAATCAGGGGATAACGCAGGAAAG
AACATGTGAGCAAAAGGCCAGCAAAAGGCCAGGAACCGTAAAAAGGCCGCGTTGCTGGCGTTTTTCCATA
GGCTCCGCCCCCCTGACGAGCATCACAAAAATCGACGCTCAAGTCAGAGGTGGCGAAACCCGACAGGACT
ATAAAGATACCAGGCGTTTCCCCCTGGAAGCTCCCTCGTGCGCTCTCCTGTTCCGACCCTGCCGCTTACC
GGATACCTGTCCGCCTTTCTCCCTTCGGGAAGCGTGGCGCTTTCTCATAGCTCACGCTGTAGGTATCTCA
GTTCGGTGTAGGTCGTTCGCTCCAAGCTGGGCTGTGTGCACGAACCCCCCGTTCAGCCCGACCGCTGCGC
CTTATCCGGTAACTATCGTCTTGAGTCCAACCCGGTAAGACACGACTTATCGCCACTGGCAGCAGCCACT
GGTAACAGGATTAGCAGAGCGAGGTATGTAGGCGGTGCTACAGAGTTCTTGAAGTGGTGGCCTAACTACG
GCTACACTAGAAGAACAGTATTTGGTATCTGCGCTCTGCTGAAGCCAGTTACCTTCGGAAAAAGAGTTGG
TAGCTCTTGATCCGGCAAACAAACCACCGCTGGTAGCGGTGGTTTTTTTGTTTGCAAGCAGCAGATTACG
CGCAGAAAAAAAGGATCTCAAGAAGATCCTTTGATCTTTTCTACGGGGTCTGACGCTCAGTGGAACGAAA
ACTCACGTTAAGGGATTTTGGTCATGAGATTATCAAAAAGGATCTTCACCTAGATCCTTTTAAATTAAAA
ATGAAGTTTTAAATCAATCTAAAGTATATATGAGTAAACTTGGTCTGACAGTTACCAATGCTTAATCAGT
GAGGCACCTATCTCAGCGATCTGTCTATTTCGTTCATCCATAGTTGCCTGACTCCCCGTCGTGTAGATAA
CTACGATACGGGAGGGCTTACCATCTGGCCCCAGTGCTGCAATGATACCGCGAGACCCACGCTCACCGGC
TCCAGATTTATCAGCAATAAACCAGCCAGCCGGAAGGGCCGAGCGCAGAAGTGGTCCTGCAACTTTATCC
GCCTCCATCCAGTCTATTAATTGTTGCCGGGAAGCTAGAGTAAGTAGTTCGCCAGTTAATAGTTTGCGCA
ACGTTGTTGCCATTGCTACAGGCATCGTGGTGTCACGCTCGTCGTTTGGTATGGCTTCATTCAGCTCCGG
TTCCCAACGATCAAGGCGAGTTACATGATCCCCCATGTTGTGCAAAAAAGCGGTTAGCTCCTTCGGTCCT
CCGATCGTTGTCAGAAGTAAGTTGGCCGCAGTGTTATCACTCATGGTTATGGCAGCACTGCATAATTCTC
TTACTGTCATGCCATCCGTAAGATGCTTTTCTGTGACTGGTGAGTACTCAACCAAGTCATTCTGAGAATA
GTGTATGCGGCGACCGAGTTGCTCTTGCCCGGCGTCAATACGGGATAATACCGCGCCACATAGCAGAACT
TTAAAAGTGCTCATCATTGGAAAACGTTCTTCGGGGCGAAAACTCTCAAGGATCTTACCGCTGTTGAGAT
CCAGTTCGATGTAACCCACTCGTGCACCCAACTGATCTTCAGCATCTTTTACTTTCACCAGCGTTTCTGG
GTGAGCAAAAACAGGAAGGCAAAATGCCGCAAAAAAGGGAATAAGGGCGACACGGAAATGTTGAATACTC
ATACTCTTCCTTTTTCAATATTATTGAAGCATTTATCAGGGTTATTGTCTCATGAGCGGATACATATTTG
AATGTATTTAGAAAAATAAACAAATAGGGGTTCCGCGCACATTTCCCCGAAAAGTGCCACCTGACGTCTA
AGAAACCATTATTATCATGACATTAACCTATAAAAATAGGCGTATCACGAGGCCCTTTCGTC
